>Addgene plasmid #84453 | pTH3 | depositor full sequence | sequence record 163677 | pTH3 sequence 6580 bps
GCTAGCCTGATATTTTTGACTAAACCAAATGCTAACCCAGAAATACAATCACTGTGTCTAATGAATAATT
TGTTTTATAAACACTTTTTTGTTTACTTCTCATTTTTAATTAGTTATAATTAACTAAATAATAGAGCATT
AAATATATTTAATAAAACTTATTTAATGCAAAATTATGACTAACATATCTATAATAAATAAAGATTAGAT
ATCAATATATTATCGGGCAAATGTATCGAGCAAGATGCATCGGATCCCCGGGTACCTTAGGAGGATGATT
ATTTATGAGTAAAGGAGAAGAACTTTTCACTGGAGTTGTCCCAATTCTTGTTGAATTAGATGGTGATGTT
AATGGGCACAAATTTTCTGTCAGTGGAGAGGGTGAAGGTGATGCAACATACGGAAAACTTACCCTTAAAC
TTATTTGCACTACTGGAAAACTACCTGTTCCATGGCCAACACTTGTCACTACTCTTGGATATGGTCTTCA
ATGCTTTGCGAGATACCCAGATCATATGAAACAGCATGACTTTTTCAAGAGTGCCATGCCCGAAGGTTAT
GTACAGGAAAGAACTATATTTTTCAAAGATGACGGGAACTACAAGACACGTGCTGAAGTCAAGTTTGAAG
GTGATACCCTTGTTAATAGAATCGAGTTAAAAGGTATTGATTTTAAAGAAGATGGAAACATTCTTGGACA
CAAATTGGAATACAACTATAACTCACACAATGTATACATCACAGCAGACAAACAAAAGAATGGAATCAAA
GCTAACTTCAAAATTAGACACAACATTGAAGATGGAGGTGTTCAACTAGCAGACCATTATCAACAAAATA
CTCCAATTGGCGATGGCCCTGTCCTTTTACCAGACAACCATTACCTGTCCTATCAATCTGCCCTTTCGAA
AGATCCCAACGAAAAGAGAGACCACATGGTCCTTCTTGAGTTTGTAACAGCTGCTGGGATTACACTTGGC
ATGGACGAGCTGTACAAGTAAGAATTCGTAATCATGTCATAGCTGTTTCCTGTGTGAAATTGTTATCCGC
TCACAATTCCACACAACATACGAGCCGGAAGCATAAAGTGTAAAGCCTGGGGTGCCTAATGAGTGAGCTA
ACTCACATTAATTGCGTTGCGCTCACTGCCCGCTTTCCAGTCGGGAAACCTGTCGTGCCAGCTGCATTAA
TGAATCGGCCAACGCGCGGGGAGAGGCGGTTTGCGTATTGGGCGCTCTTCCGCTTCCTCGCTCACTGACT
CGCTGCGCTCGGTCGTTCGGCTGCGGCGAGCGGTATCAGCTCACTCAAAGGCGGTAATACGGTTATCCAC
AGAATCAGGGGATAACGCAGGAAAGAACATGTGAGCAAAAGGCCAGCAAAAGGCCAGGAACCGTAAAAAG
GCCGCGTTGCTGGCGTTTTTCCATAGGCTCCGCCCCCCTGACGAGCATCACAAAAATCGACGCTCAAGTC
AGAGGTGGCGAAACCCGACAGGACTATAAAGATACCAGGCGTTTCCCCCTGGAAGCTCCCTCGTGCGCTC
TCCTGTTCCGACCCTGCCGCTTACCGGATACCTGTCCGCCTTTCTCCCTTCGGGAAGCGTGGCGCTTTCT
CATAGCTCACGCTGTAGGTATCTCAGTTCGGTGTAGGTCGTTCGCTCCAAGCTGGGCTGTGTGCACGAAC
CCCCCGTTCAGCCCGACCGCTGCGCCTTATCCGGTAACTATCGTCTTGAGTCCAACCCGGTAAGACACGA
CTTATCGCCACTGGCAGCAGCCACTGGTAACAGGATTAGCAGAGCGAGGTATGTAGGCGGTGCTACAGAG
TTCTTGAAGTGGTGGCCTAACTACGGCTACACTAGAAGAACAGTATTTGGTATCTGCGCTCTGCTGAAGC
CAGTTACCTTCGGAAAAAGAGTTGGTAGCTCTTGATCCGGCAAACAAACCACCGCTGGTAGCGGTGGTTT
TTTTGTTTGCAAGCAGCAGATTACGCGCAGAAAAAAAGGATCTCAAGAAGATCCTTTGATCTTTTCTACG
GGGTCTGACGCTCAGTGGAACGAAAACTCACGTTAAGGGATTTTGGTCATGAGATTATCAAAAAGGATCT
TCACCTAGATCCTTTTAAATTAAAAATGAAGTTTTAAATCAATCTAAAGTATATATGAGTAAACTTGGTC
TGACAGTTACCAATGCTTAATCAGTGAGGCACCTATCTCAGCGATCTGTCTATTTCGTTCATCCATAGTT
GCCTGACTCCCCGTCGTGTAGATAACTACGATACGGGAGGGCTTACCATCTGGCCCCAGTGCTGCAATGA
TACCGCGAGACCCACGCTCACCGGCTCCAGATTTATCAGCAATAAACCAGCCAGCCGGAAGGGCCGAGCG
CAGAAGTGGTCCTGCAACTTTATCCGCCTCCATCCAGTCTATTAATTGTTGCCGGGAAGCTAGAGTAAGT
AGTTCGCCAGTTAATAGTTGCGCAACGTTGTTGCCATTGCTACAGGCATCGTGGGTGTCACGCTCGTCGT
TTGGTATGGCTTCATTCAGCTCCGGTTCCCAACGATCAAGGCGAGTTACATGATCCCCCATGTTGTGCAA
AAAAGCGGTTAGCTCTTTCGGTCCTCCGATCGTTGTCAGAAGTAAGTTGGCCGCAGTGTTATCACTCATG
GTTATGGCAGCACTGCATAATTCTCTTACTGTCATGCCATCCGTAAGATGCTTTTCTGTGACTGGTGAGT
ACTCAACCAAGTCATTCTGAGAATAGTGTATGCGGCGACCGAGTTGCTCTTGCCCGGCGTCAATACGGGA
TAATACCGCGCCACATAGCAGAACTTTAAAAGTGCTCATCATTGGAAAACGTTCTTCGGGGCGAAAACTC
TCAAGGATCTTACCGCTGTTGAGATCCAGTTCGATGTAACCCACTCGTGCACCCAACTGATCTTCAGCAT
CTTTTACTTTCACCAGCGTTTCTGGGTGAGCAAAAACAGGAAGGCAAAATGCCGCAAAAAAGGGAATAAG
GGCGACACGGAAATGTTGAATACTCATACTCTTCCTTTTTCAATATTATTGAAGCATTTATCAGGGTTAT
TGTCTCATGAGCGGATACATATTTGAATGTATTTAGAAAAATAAACAAATAGGGGTTCCGCGCACATTTC
CCCGAAAAGTGCCACCTGACGTCTAAGAAACCATTATTATCATGACATTAACCTATAAAAATAGGCGTAT
CACGAGGCCCTTTCGTCTCGCGCGTTTCGGTGATGACGGTGAAAACCTCTGACACATGCAGCTCCCGGAG
ACGGTCACAGCTTGTCTGTAAGCGGATGCCGGGAGCAGACAAGCCCGTCAGGGCGCGTCAGCGGGTGTTG
GCGGGTGTCGGGGCTGGCTTAAACTATGCGGCATCAGAGCAGATTGTACTGAGAGTGCACCATATGCGGT
GTGAAATACCGCACAGATGCGTAAGGAGAAAATACCGCATCAGGCGCCATTCGCCATTCAGGCTGCGCAA
CTGTTGGGAAGGGCGATCGGTGCGGGCCTCTTCGCTATTACGCCAGCTGGCGAAAGGGGGATGTGCTGCA
AGGCGATTAAGTTGGGTAACGCCAGGGTTTTCCCAGTCACGACGTTGTAAAACGACGGCCAGTGCCAAGC
TTCTGTAGGTTTTTAGGCATAAAACTATATGATTTACCCCTAAATCTTTAAAATGCCCCTTAAAATTCAA
AATAAAGGCATTTAAAATTTAAATATTTCTTGTGATAAAGTTTGTTAAAAAGGAGTGGTTTTATGACTGT
TATGTGGTTATCGATTATAGGTATGTGGTTTTGTATTGGAATGGCATTTTTTGCTATCAAGGTTATTAAA
AATAAAAATTAGACCACGCATTTATGCCGAGAAAATTTATTGTGCGTTGAGAAGAACCCTTAACTAAACT
TGCAGACGAATGTCGGCATAGCGTGAGCTATTAAGCCGACCATTCGACAAGTTTTGGGATTGTTAAGGGT
TCCGAGGCTCAACGTCAATAAAGCAATTGGAATAAAGAAGCGAAAAAGGAGAAGTCGGTTCAGAAAAAGA
AGGATATGGATCTGGAGCTGTAATATAAAAACCTTCTTCAACTAACGGGGCAGGTTAGTGACATTAGAAA
ACCGACTGTAAAAAGTACAGTCGGCATTATCTCATATTATAAAAGCCAGTCATTAGGCCTATCTGACAAT
TCCTGAATAGAGTTCATAAACAATCCTGCATGATAACCATCACAAACAGAATGATGTACCTGTAAAGATA
GCGGTAAATATATTGAATTACCTTTATTAATGAATTTTCCTGCTGTAATAATGGGTAGAAGGTAATTACT
ATTATTATTGATATTTAAGTTAAACCCAGTAAATGAAGTCCATGGAATAATAGAAAGAGAAAAAGCATTT
TCAGGTATAGGTGTTTTGGGAAACAATTTCCCCGAACCATTATATTTCTCTACATCAGAAAGGTATAAAT
CATAAAACTCTTTGAAGTCATTCTTTACAGGAGTCCAAATACCAGAGAATGTTTTAGATACACCATCAAA
AATTGTATAAAGTGGCTCTAACTTATCCCAATAACCTAACTCTCCGTCGCTATTGTAACCAGTTCTAAAA
GCTGTATTTGAGTTTATCACCCTTGTCACTAAGAAAATAAATGCAGGGTAAAATTTATATCCTTCTTGTT
TTATGTTTCGGTATAAAACACTAATATCAATTTCTGTGGTTATACTAAAAGTCGTTTGTTGGTTCAAATA
ATGATTAAATATCTCTTTTCTCTTCCAATTGTCTAAATCAATTTTATTAAAGTTCATTTGATATGCCTCC
TAAATTTTTATCTAAAGTGAATTTAGGAGGCTTACTTGTCTGCTTTCTTCATTAGAATCAATCCTTTTTT
AAAAGTCAATATTACTGTAACATAAATATATATTTTAAAAATATCCCACTTTATCCAATTTTCGTTTGTT
GAACTAATGGGTGCTTTAGTTGAAGAATAAAAGACCACATTAAAAAATGTGGTCTTTTGTGTTTTTTTAA
AGGATTTGAGCGTAGCGAAAAATCCTTTTCTTTCTTATCTTGATAATAAGGGTAACTATTGCCGGCGAGG
CTAGTTACCCTTAAGTTATTGGTATGACTGGTTTTAAGCGCAAAAAAAGTTGCTTTTTCGTACCTATTAA
TGTATCGTTTTAAATGACTAGTAAAAAACATACATAGAAAGGGGAAAAAGCAACTTTTTTTATTGTCATA
GTTTGTGAAAACTAAGTTGTTTTTATGTGTTATAACATGGAAAAGTATACTGAGAAAAAACAAAGAAATC
AAGTATTTCAGAAATTTATTAAACGTCATATTGGAGAGAATCAAATGGATTTAGTTGAAGATTGCAATAC
ATTTCTGTCTTTTGTAGCTGATAAAACTTTAGAAAAACAGAAATTATATAAAGCTAATTCTTGTAAAAAT
CGATTTTGTCCTGTCTGTGCTTGGAGAAAAGCTAGAAAAGATGCATTGGGTTTATCTTTGATGATGCAAT
ATATTAAGCAGCAAGAGAAAAAGGAGTTTATCTTTTTAACTTTGACTACACCTAATGTAATGAGTGATGA
ATTAGAAAATGAAATAAAACGTTATAATAATTCTTTTAGAAAACTTATAAAGAGAAAAAAAGTAGGTAGT
GTTATAAAGGGATATGTTCGTAAGTTAGAGATTACATATAATAAAAAAAGAGATGATTATAATCCTCATT
TTCATGTGTTAATTGCAGTAAATAAATCGTATTTCACAGATAAAAGATATTATATTAGCCAACAAGAATG
GTTAGATTTATGGCGTGATGTAACGGGCATTTCAGAAATAACACAAGTTCAAGTTCAAAAAATAAGACAA
AATAATAATAAAGAATTATATGAAATGGCTAAGTATTCTGGTAAAGATAGTGATTATTTAATAAATCAAA
AAGTCTTTGATGCATTTTATAAATCACTTAAAGGTAAACAGGTATTAGTTTATTCAGGATTATTTAAAGA
GGCTAAAAAGAAATTAAAAAATGGGGATTTAGATTACTTAAAAGAAATTGATCCAACCGAATATATCTAT
CAAATTTTTTATATTTGGAAACAAAAAGAGTATTTAGCTAGTGAACTTTATGACTTAACAGAACAAGAAA
AAAGAGAAATTAATCACAAAATGATAGACGAAATCGAGGAAGAACAATAACAAAATATAAGTGCTAACAG
CTGACCTCCCGATAACACCATGTAGTTATTGGGAGGTCAGCTGTTGAATTATGCACGAGTATTTTAAAAG
TTATTGTGATGACGACGATAAACGATTATCAAAAGTATAATGTTAAAATGCTTTATTATACTAACGTTAT
ATAAACATTATACTTTCGTTATACAAATTTTAACCCTGTTAGGAACTATAAAAAATCATGAAAATTTTAA
TTTGCATGTAACTGGGCAGTGTCTTAAAAAATCGACACTGAATTTGCTCAAATTTTTGTTTGTAGAATTA
GAATATATTTATTTGGCTCATATTTGCTTTTTAAAAGCTTGCATGCCTGCAGGTCGACTCTAGAGGATCC
Features (pLannotate 1.2.2; 16 found; start..end, strand, type, name):
    288..998     +  CDS            Venus: Venus is a basic (constitutively fluorescent) yellow fluorescent protein published in 2002, derived from Aequorea victoria. It is reported to be a rapidly-maturing weak dimer with moderate acid sensitivity.
   1040..1056    -  protein_bind   lac operator: The lac repressor binds to the lac operator to inhibit transcription in E. coli. This inhibition can be relieved by adding lactose or isopropyl-β-D-thiogalactopyranoside (IPTG). lac repressor encoded by lacI
   1064..1094    -  promoter       lac promoter: promoter for the E. coli lac operon
   1109..1130    -  protein_bind   CAP binding site: CAP binding activates transcription in the presence of cAMP. E. coli catabolite activator protein
   1143..1235    -  CDS            lacI (fragment): lac repressor; lacI; The lac repressor binds to the lac operator to inhibit transcription in E. coli. This inhibition can be relieved by adding lactose or isopropyl-β-D-thiogalactopyranoside (IPTG).
   1418..2006    -  rep_origin     ori: high-copy-number ColE1/pMB1/pBR322/pUC origin of replication
   2177..3037    -  CDS            AmpR (fragment): β-lactamase; bla; confers resistance to ampicillin, carbenicillin, and related antibiotics
   3038..3142    -  promoter       AmpR promoter: bla
   3237..3272    +  CDS            rop (fragment): Rop protein, which maintains plasmids at low copy number; rop
   3382..3474    +  misc_feature   bom (fragment): basis of mobility region from pBR322
   3480..3634    -  CDS            lacZα (fragment): LacZα fragment of β-galactosidase; lacZ fragment
   4170..4817    -  CDS            cat: CAT1_STAAU - Experimental evidence at transcript level: Swiss-Prot protein existence level 2. This enzyme is an effector of chloramphenicol resistance in bacteria. From Staphylococcus aureus.
   5275..5949    +  CDS            REPX_STAAU: Protein inferred from homology: Swiss-Prot protein existence level 3. Produces a single-strand nick in a specific site of the plasmid, and this nick results in single-strand replication by rolling circle mechanism. From Staphylococcus aureus.
   6157..6173    +  CDS            MNase (fragment): micrococcal nuclease from Staphylococcus aureus
   6340..6549    +  CDS            YPCD_STAAU (fragment): Protein predicted: Swiss-Prot protein existence level 4. From Staphylococcus aureus.
   6545..6580    -  misc_feature   MCS (fragment): pUC18/19 multiple cloning site
