[The description below was written by a language model from this plasmid's Addgene catalogue record and pLannotate feature annotations shown in this document.]
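Description:
pTH3 is an Escherichia coli–Staphylococcus aureus shuttle plasmid of about 6.6 kb, built on the pCM29 backbone, that expresses the yellow fluorescent protein Venus from the S. aureus sarA P1 promoter. It was made by replacing the sGFP gene of pCM29 with a roughly 740 bp Venus fragment cloned between KpnI and EcoRI sites, both of which are retained. The catalogue's vector-type field still mentions sGFP expression, which describes the parent plasmid rather than this derivative. The Venus coding sequence was amplified from an earlier S. aureus reporter plasmid, pJL77.

The feature table shows the two-host architecture. For E. coli, there is a high-copy ColE1/pUC-type origin and a β-lactamase gene with its own promoter for ampicillin selection, along with pUC-derived remnants (lac promoter and operator, CAP site, lacZα and lacI fragments, partial multiple cloning site, and rop and bom fragments) that have no evident role in the reporter function. For S. aureus, the plasmid carries a staphylococcal rolling-circle replication initiator gene (annotated as a RepX homologue) and a staphylococcal cat gene. The record notes that this chloramphenicol resistance is functional only in Gram-positive hosts. The sarA P1 promoter itself was not picked up by the automated annotation; presumably it lies in the unannotated stretch immediately upstream of the Venus open reading frame.

The plasmid serves to label S. aureus with yellow fluorescence from a plasmid-borne reporter. It belongs to a set of fluorescent reporter constructs developed alongside tools for markerless genomic integration in this species, suited to applications such as microscopy of the bacteria.
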