Addgene plasmid #84453: pTH3
Purpose: shuttle plasmid for sarA P1-YFP expression
Depositing lab: Reindert Nijland. Depositing organization: University Medical Centre Utrecht. Publication: Fluorescent reporters for markerless genomic integration in Staphylococcus aureus. de Jong NW, van der Horst T, van Strijp JA, Nijland R. Sci Rep. 2017 Mar 7;7:43889. doi: 10.1038/srep43889. PubMed 28266573.
Backbone
  Vector backbone: pCM29
  Backbone size w/o insert (bp): 6604
  Total vector size (bp): 6580
  Modifications to backbone: sGFP replaced with insert
  Vector type: shuttle vector E.coli-S.aureus, expression of sGFP from the SarA-P1 promoter
  Selectable markers: also contains Chloramphenicol resistance gene, but only functional in Gram-postive bacteria.
Growth in bacteria
  Bacterial resistance: Ampicillin, 100 μg/mL
  Growth temperature: 37°C
  Growth strain: Top10F
  Copy number: High Copy
Gene/Insert
  Gene/Insert name: YFP venus
  Insert size (bp): 737
  Cloning method: Restriction Enzyme; 5′ cloning site kpnI (not destroyed); 3′ cloning site EcoRI (not destroyed)
  Sequencing primers: 5′ TTGCATGCCTGCAGGTCGACTCTA; 3′ TTATGCTTCCGGCTCGTATGTTGTGTGG
Resource information
  A portion of this plasmid was derived from a plasmid made by: YFP / Venus amplified from pJL77; Liese J, Rooijakkers SHM, van Strijp JAG, Novick RP, Dustin ML. 2013. Intravital two-photon microscopy of host–pathogen interactions in a mouse model of Staphylococcus aureus skin abscess formation. Cellular microbiology 15:891.
Terms and licenses: Academic/Nonprofit Terms; Industry Terms: Not Available to Industry
How to cite: pTH3 was a gift from Reindert Nijland (Addgene plasmid # 84453 ; http://n2t.net/addgene:84453 ; RRID:Addgene_84453)
