>Addgene plasmid #84453 | pTH3 | addgene partial sequence | sequence record 167605 | M13pUC-Rev 5'-AGCGGATAACAATTTCACACAGG-3'
ATTACGAATTCTTACTTGTACAGCTCGTCCATGCCAAGTGTAATCCCAGCAGCTGTTACAAACTCAAGAA
GGACCATGTGGTCTCTCTTTTCGTTGGGATCTTTCGAAAGGGCAGATTGATAGGACAGGTAATGGTTGTC
TGGTAAAAGGACAGGGCCATCGCCAATTGGAGTATTTTGTTGATAATGGTCTGCTAGTTGAACACCTCCA
TCTTCAATGTTGTGTCTAATTTTGAAGTTAGCTTTGATTCCATTCTTTTGTTTGTCTGCTGTGATGTATA
CATTGTGTGAGTTATAGTTGTATTCCAATTTGTGTCCAAGAATGTTTCCATCTTCTTTAAAATCAATACC
TTTTAACTCGATTCTATTAACAAGGGTATCACCTTCAAACTTGACTTCAGCACGTGTCTTGTAGTTCCCG
TCATCTTTGAAAAATATAGTTCTTTCCTGTACATAACCTTCGGGCATGGCACTCTTGAAAAAGTCATGCT
GTTTCATATGATCTGGGTATCTCGCAAAGCATTGAAGACCATATCCAAGAGTAGTGACAAGTGTTGGCCA
TGGAACAGGTAGTTTTCCAGTAGTGCAAATAAGTTTAAGGGTAAGTTTTCCGTATGTTGCATCACCTTCA
CCCTCTCCACTGACAGAAAATTTGTGCCCATTAACATCACCATCTAATTCAACAAGAATTGGGACAACTC
CAGTGAAAAGTTCTTCTCCTTTACTCATAAATAATCATCCTCCTAAGGTACCCGGGGATCCGATGCATCT
TGCTCGATACATTTGCCCGATAATATATTGATATCTAATCTTTATTTATTATAGATATGTTAGTCATAAT
TTTGCATTAAATAAGTTTTATTAAATATATTTAATGCTCTATTATTTAGTTAATTATAACTAATTAAAAA
TGAGAAGTAAACAAAAAAGTGTTTATAAAACAAATTATTCATTAGACACAGTGATTGTATTTCTGGGTTA
GCATTTGGTTTAGTCAAAAATATCAGGCTAGCGGATCCTCTAGAGTCGACCTGCAGGCATGCAAGCTTTT
AAAAAGCAAA
